Addgene plasmid #107290: RINS1
Purpose: Plasmid for the expression of the RINS1 sensor
Depositing lab: Dmytro Yushchenko. Depositing organization: European Molecular Biology Laboratory (EMBL), Heidelberg. Publication: A Ratiometric Sensor for Imaging Insulin Secretion in Single beta Cells. Schifferer M, Yushchenko DA, Stein F, Bolbat A, Schultz C. Cell Chem Biol. 2017 Apr 20;24(4):525-531.e4. doi: 10.1016/j.chembiol.2017.03.001. Epub 2017 Mar 30. PubMed 28366620.
Backbone
  Vector backbone: C1
  Vector type: Mammalian Expression
  Selectable markers: Neomycin, mCherry, sfGFP
Growth in bacteria
  Bacterial resistance: Kanamycin, 50 μg/mL
  Growth temperature: 37°C
  Growth strain: DH5alpha
  Copy number: High Copy
Gene/Insert
  Gene/Insert name: RINS1
  Species: H. sapiens (human), Synthetic
  Insert size (bp): 1812
  Promoter: CMV
  Tag / fusion protein: sfGFP (C terminal on insert)
  Cloning method: Restriction Enzyme; 5′ cloning site unknown (unknown if destroyed); 3′ cloning site unknown (unknown if destroyed)
  Sequencing primers: 5′ CMV-F: CGCAAATGGGCGGTAGGCGTG; pEGFP-FP:TTTAGTGAACCGTCAGATC; 3′ pEGFP_C2-RP: TTTAAAGCAAGTAAAACCTC; SV40pA-R: GAAATTTGTGATGCTATTGC
Terms and licenses: Academic/Nonprofit Terms; Industry Terms: Not Available to Industry
How to cite: RINS1 was a gift from Dmytro Yushchenko (Addgene plasmid # 107290 ; http://n2t.net/addgene:107290 ; RRID:Addgene_107290)
