[The description below was written by a language model from this plasmid's Addgene catalogue record and pLannotate feature annotations shown in this document.]
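Description:
RINS1 is a mammalian expression plasmid built on a C1-type backbone (the pEGFP-C1 family layout) that encodes RINS1, a genetically encoded ratiometric sensor for imaging insulin secretion in single beta cells. The 5,784-nt sequenced plasmid replicates in E. coli at high copy from a ColE1/pUC origin and also carries an f1 origin. A single NeoR/KanR gene (Tn5 aminoglycoside phosphotransferase) is preceded by both a bacterial bla promoter and the SV40 enhancer/early promoter and is followed by the HSV TK polyadenylation signal. It therefore gives kanamycin resistance in bacteria and neomycin/G418 selection in mammalian cells. The short ble, bGH poly(A) and SV40 large T antigen fragments in the annotation appear to be backbone remnants rather than functional elements.

The payload is driven by the CMV immediate-early enhancer and promoter and terminated by the SV40 poly(A) signal. The feature table shows a single forward-strand arrangement: an N-terminal segment of human insulin precursor, mCherry, a second insulin-derived segment (matched by the annotation tool to a horse entry, although the record lists the insert as human and synthetic), and then superfolder GFP at the C terminus. mCherry thus sits inside the proinsulin sequence, while sfGFP is appended to its end, giving a dual-colour insulin fusion of about 1.8 kb. The record does not spell out the sensing mechanism. However, this layout fits a design in which proinsulin processing and granule release affect the red and green signals differently, so their ratio can report on secretion. The two fluorescent proteins also serve as visual markers of transfected cells. The cloning sites used to assemble the insert are not recorded.
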