Features (pLannotate 1.2.2; 17 found; start..end, strand, type, name):
     61..364     +  enhancer       CMV enhancer: human cytomegalovirus immediate early enhancer
    365..568     +  promoter       CMV promoter: human cytomegalovirus (CMV) immediate early promoter
    591..628     +  misc_feature   MCS (fragment): multiple cloning site
    633..848     +  CDS            INS (fragment): INS_HUMAN - Experimental evidence at protein level: Swiss-Prot protein existence level 1. Insulin decreases blood glucose concentration. It increases cell permeability to monosaccharides, amino acids and fatty acids. It accelerates glycolysis, the pentose phosphate cycle, and glycogen synthesis in liver. From Homo sapiens (Human).
    849..1556    +  CDS            mCherry: mCherry is a basic (constitutively fluorescent) red fluorescent protein published in 2004, derived from Discosoma sp.. It is reported to be a very rapidly-maturing monomer with low acid sensitivity.
   1569..1688    +  CDS            INS (fragment) (sequence partly withheld): INS_HORSE - Experimental evidence at protein level: Swiss-Prot protein existence level 1. Insulin decreases blood glucose concentration. It increases cell permeability to monosaccharides, amino acids and fatty acids. It accelerates glycolysis, the pentose phosphate cycle, and glycogen synthesis in liver. From Equus caballus (Horse).
   1722..2435    +  CDS            Superfolder GFP: Superfolder GFP is a basic (constitutively fluorescent) green fluorescent protein published in 2005, derived from Aequorea victoria. It is reported to be a very rapidly-maturing weak dimer.
   2466..2549    +  CDS            large T antigen (fragment): large T antigen from SV40 (simian virus 40)
   2572..2693    +  polyA_signal   SV40 poly(A) signal: SV40 polyadenylation signal
   2727..3155    -  rep_origin     f1 ori (sequence partly withheld): f1 bacteriophage origin of replication; arrow indicates direction of (+) strand synthesis
   3182..3286    +  promoter       AmpR promoter: bla
   3288..3645    +  promoter       SV40 promoter: SV40 enhancer and early promoter
   3680..4474    +  CDS            NeoR/KanR: aminoglycoside phosphotransferase from Tn5; aph(3')-II (or nptII); confers resistance to neomycin, kanamycin, and G418 (Geneticin®)
   4495..4647    +  CDS            ble (fragment): BLE_KLEPN - Experimental evidence at protein level: Swiss-Prot protein existence level 1. Binding protein with a strong affinity to the bleomycin family of antibiotics. Binds to CL990; an antimitotic-antibiotic compound. From Klebsiella pneumoniae.
   4706..4753    +  polyA_signal   HSV TK poly(A) signal: herpes simplex virus thymidine kinase polyadenylation signal (Cole and Stacy, 1985)
   4844..4860    -  polyA_signal   bGH poly(A) signal (fragment): bovine growth hormone polyadenylation signal
   5082..5670    +  rep_origin     ori: high-copy-number ColE1/pMB1/pBR322/pUC origin of replication
>Addgene plasmid #107290 | RINS1 | addgene full sequence | sequence record 209470 | Addgene NGS Result
TAGTTATTAATAGTAATCAATTACGGGGTCATTAGTTCATAGCCCATATATGGAGTTCCGCGTTACATAA
CTTACGGTAAATGGCCCGCCTGGCTGACCGCCCAACGACCCCCGCCCATTGACGTCAATAATGACGTATG
TTCCCATAGTAACGCCAATAGGGACTTTCCATTGACGTCAATGGGTGGAGTATTTACGGTAAACTGCCCA
CTTGGCAGTACATCAAGTGTATCATATGCCAAGTACGCCCCCTATTGACGTCAATGACGGTAAATGGCCC
GCCTGGCATTATGCCCAGTACATGACCTTATGGGACTTTCCTACTTGGCAGTACATCTACGTATTAGTCA
TCGCTATTACCATGGTGATGCGGTTTTGGCAGTACATCAATGGGCGTGGATAGCGGTTTGACTCACGGGG
ATTTCCAAGTCTCCACCCCATTGACGTCAATGGGAGTTTGTTTTGGCACCAAAATCAACGGGACTTTCCA
AAATGTCGTAACAACTCCGCCCCATTGACGCAAATGGGCGGTAGGCGTGTACGGTGGGAGGTCTATATAA
GCAGAGCTGGTTTAGTGAACCGTCAGATCCGCTAGCGCTACCGGACTCAGATCTCGAGCTCAAGCTTCCG
CCATGGCCCTGTGGATGCGCCTCCTGCCCCTGCTGGCGCTGCTGGCCCTCTGGGGACCTGACCCAGCCGC
AGCCTTTGTGAACCAACACCTGTGCGGCTCACACCTGGTGGAAGCTCTCTACCTAGTGTGCGGGGAACGA
GGCTTCTTCTACACACCCAAGACCCGCCGGGAGGCAGAGGACCTGCAGGTGGGGCAGGTGGAGCTGGGCG
GGGGCCCTATGGTGAGCAAGGGCGAGGAGGATAACATGGCCATCATCAAGGAGTTCATGCGCTTCAAGGT
GCACATGGAGGGCTCCGTGAACGGCCACGAGTTCGAGATCGAGGGCGAGGGCGAGGGCCGCCCCTACGAG
GGCACCCAGACCGCCAAGCTGAAGGTGACCAAGGGTGGCCCCCTGCCCTTCGCCTGGGACATCCTGTCCC
CTCAGTTCATGTACGGCTCCAAGGCCTACGTGAAGCACCCCGCCGACATCCCCGACTACTTGAAGCTGTC
CTTCCCCGAGGGCTTCAAGTGGGAGCGCGTGATGAACTTCGAGGACGGCGGCGTGGTGACCGTGACCCAG
GACTCCTCCCTGCAGGACGGCGAGTTCATCTACAAGGTGAAGCTGCGCGGCACCAACTTCCCCTCCGACG
GCCCCGTAATGCAGAAGAAGACCATGGGCTGGGAGGCCTCCTCCGAGCGGATGTACCCCGAGGACGGCGC
CCTGAAGGGCGAGATCAAGCAGAGGCTGAAGCTGAAGGACGGCGGCCACTACGACGCTGAGGTCAAGACC
ACCTACAAGGCCAAGAAGCCCGTGCAGCTGCCCGGCGCCTACAACGTCAACATCAAGTTGGACATCACCT
CCCACAACGAGGACTACACCATCGTGGAACAGTACGAACGCGCCGAGGGCCGCCACTCCACCGGCGGCAT
GGACGAGCTGTACAAGGCTGCTGCTGCGGGCCCTGGTGCAGGCAGCCTGCAGCCCTTGGCCCTGGAGGGG
TCCCTGCAGAAGCGT
[63 nt withheld, positions 1626-1688]
TTGGATCCACCGGTCGCCACCGGTGCAGGAGCTATGAGCAAGGGCGAGGAGCTGTTCACCGGCGTGGTGC
CCATCCTGGTGGAGCTGGACGGCGACGTGAACGGCCACAAGTTCAGCGTGCGCGGCGAGGGCGAGGGCGA
CGCCACCAACGGCAAGCTGACCCTGAAGTTCATCTGCACCACCGGCAAGCTGCCCGTGCCCTGGCCCACC
CTGGTGACCACCCTGACCTACGGCGTGCAGTGCTTCAGCCGCTACCCCGACCACATGAAGCGCCACGACT
TCTTCAAGAGCGCCATGCCCGAGGGCTACGTGCAGGAGCGCACCATCAGCTTCAAGGACGACGGCACCTA
CAAGACCCGCGCCGAGGTGAAGTTCGAGGGCGACACCCTGGTGAACCGCATCGAGCTGAAGGGCATCGAC
TTCAAGGAGGACGGCAACATCCTGGGCCACAAGCTGGAGTACAACTTCAACAGCCACAACGTGTACATCA
CCGCCGACAAGCAGAAGAACGGCATCAAGGCCAACTTCAAGATCCGCCACAACGTGGAGGACGGCAGCGT
GCAGCTGGCCGACCACTACCAGCAGAACACCCCCATCGGCGACGGCCCCGTGCTGCTGCCCGACAACCAC
TACCTGAGCACCCAGAGCCGCCTGAGCAAGGACCCCAACGAGAAGCGCGACCACATGGTGCTGCTGGAGT
TCGTGACCGCCGCCGGCATCACCCACGGCATGGACGAGCTGTACAAGGGCAGCTAAGTCGACGCGGCCGC
GACTCTAGATCATAATCAGCCATACCACATTTGTAGAGGTTTTACTTGCTTTAAAAAACCTCCCACACCT
CCCCCTGAACCTGAAACATAAAATGAATGCAATTGTTGTTGTTAACTTGTTTATTGCAGCTTATAATGGT
TACAAATAAAGCAATAGCATCACAAATTTCACAAATAAAGCATTTTTTTCACTGCATTCTAGTTGTGGTT
TGTCCAAACTCATCAATGTATCTTAAGGCGTAAATTGTAAGCGTTAATATTTTGTTAAAATTCGCGTTAA
ATTTTTGTTAAATCAGCTCATTTTTTAACCAATAGGCCGAAATCGGCAAAATCCCTTATAAATCAAAAGA
ATAGACCGAGATAGGGT
[37 nt withheld, positions 2826-2862]
AAAGAACGTGGACTCCAACGTCAAAGG
[49 nt withheld, positions 2890-2938]
T
[91 nt withheld, positions 2940-3030]
G
[124 nt withheld, positions 3032-3155]
CAGGTGGCACTTTTCGGGGAAATGTGCGCGGAACCCCTATTTGTTTATTTTTCTAAATACATTCAAATAT
GTATCCGCTCATGAGACAATAACCCTGATAAATGCTTCAATAATATTGAAAAAGGAAGAGTCCTGAGGCG
GAAAGAACCAGCTGTGGAATGTGTGTCAGTTAGGGTGTGGAAAGTCCCCAGGCTCCCCAGCAGGCAGAAG
TATGCAAAGCATGCATCTCAATTAGTCAGCAACCAGGTGTGGAAAGTCCCCAGGCTCCCCAGCAGGCAGA
AGTATGCAAAGCATGCATCTCAATTAGTCAGCAACCATAGTCCCGCCCCTAACTCCGCCCATCCCGCCCC
TAACTCCGCCCAGTTCCGCCCATTCTCCGCCCCATGGCTGACTAATTTTTTTTATTTATGCAGAGGCCGA
GGCCGCCTCGGCCTCTGAGCTATTCCAGAAGTAGTGAGGAGGCTTTTTTGGAGGCCTAGGCTTTTGCAAA
GATCGATCAAGAGACAGGATGAGGATCGTTTCGCATGATTGAACAAGATGGATTGCACGCAGGTTCTCCG
GCCGCTTGGGTGGAGAGGCTATTCGGCTATGACTGGGCACAACAGACAATCGGCTGCTCTGATGCCGCCG
TGTTCCGGCTGTCAGCGCAGGGGCGCCCGGTTCTTTTTGTCAAGACCGACCTGTCCGGTGCCCTGAATGA
ACTGCAAGACGAGGCAGCGCGGCTATCGTGGCTGGCCACGACGGGCGTTCCTTGCGCAGCTGTGCTCGAC
GTTGTCACTGAAGCGGGAAGGGACTGGCTGCTATTGGGCGAAGTGCCGGGGCAGGATCTCCTGTCATCTC
ACCTTGCTCCTGCCGAGAAAGTATCCATCATGGCTGATGCAATGCGGCGGCTGCATACGCTTGATCCGGC
TACCTGCCCATTCGACCACCAAGCGAAACATCGCATCGAGCGAGCACGTACTCGGATGGAAGCCGGTCTT
GTCGATCAGGATGATCTGGACGAAGAGCATCAGGGGCTCGCGCCAGCCGAACTGTTCGCCAGGCTCAAGG
CGAGCATGCCCGACGGCGAGGATCTCGTCGTGACCCATGGCGATGCCTGCTTGCCGAATATCATGGTGGA
AAATGGCCGCTTTTCTGGATTCATCGACTGTGGCCGGCTGGGTGTGGCGGACCGCTATCAGGACATAGCG
TTGGCTACCCGTGATATTGCTGAAGAGCTTGGCGGCGAATGGGCTGACCGCTTCCTCGTGCTTTACGGTA
TCGCCGCTCCCGATTCGCAGCGCATCGCCTTCTATCGCCTTCTTGACGAGTTCTTCTGAGCGGGACTCTG
GGGTTCGAAATGACCGACCAAGCGACGCCCAACCTGCCATCACGAGATTTCGATTCCACCGCCGCCTTCT
ATGAAAGGTTGGGCTTCGGAATCGTTTTCCGGGACGCCGGCTGGATGATCCTCCAGCGCGGGGATCTCAT
GCTGGAGTTCTTCGCCCACCCTAGGGGGAGGCTAACTGAAACACGGAAGGAGACAATACCGGAAGGAACC
CGCGCTATGACGGCAATAAAAAGACAGAATAAAACGCACGGTGTTGGGTCGTTTGTTCATAAACGCGGGG
TTCGGTCCCAGGGCTGGCACTCTGTCGATACCCCACCGAGACCCCATTGGGGCCAATACGCCCGCGTTTC
TTCCTTTTCCCCACCCCACCCCCCAAGTTCGGGTGAAGGCCCAGGGCTCGCAGCCAACGTCGGGGCGGCA
GGCCCTGCCATAGCCTCAGGTTACTCATATATACTTTAGATTGATTTAAAACTTCATTTTTAATTTAAAA
GGATCTAGGTGAAGATCCTTTTTGATAATCTCATGACCAAAATCCCTTAACGTGAGTTTTCGTTCCACTG
AGCGTCAGACCCCGTAGAAAAGATCAAAGGATCTTCTTGAGATCCTTTTTTTCTGCGCGTAATCTGCTGC
TTGCAAACAAAAAAACCACCGCTACCAGCGGTGGTTTGTTTGCCGGATCAAGAGCTACCAACTCTTTTTC
CGAAGGTAACTGGCTTCAGCAGAGCGCAGATACCAAATACTGTTCTTCTAGTGTAGCCGTAGTTAGGCCA
CCACTTCAAGAACTCTGTAGCACCGCCTACATACCTCGCTCTGCTAATCCTGTTACCAGTGGCTGCTGCC
AGTGGCGATAAGTCGTGTCTTACCGGGTTGGACTCAAGACGATAGTTACCGGATAAGGCGCAGCGGTCGG
GCTGAACGGGGGGTTCGTGCACACAGCCCAGCTTGGAGCGAACGACCTACACCGAACTGAGATACCTACA
GCGTGAGCTATGAGAAAGCGCCACGCTTCCCGAAGGGAGAAAGGCGGACAGGTATCCGGTAAGCGGCAGG
GTCGGAACAGGAGAGCGCACGAGGGAGCTTCCAGGGGGAAACGCCTGGTATCTTTATAGTCCTGTCGGGT
TTCGCCACCTCTGACTTGAGCGTCGATTTTTGTGATGCTCGTCAGGGGGGCGGAGCCTATGGAAAAACGC
CAGCAACGCGGCCTTTTTACGGTTCCTGGCCTTTTGCTGGCCTTTTGCTCACATGTTCTTTCCTGCGTTA
TCCCCTGATTCTGTGGATAACCGTATTACCGCCATGCAT
