>Addgene plasmid #107290 | RINS1 | depositor partial sequence | sequence record 202410 | Insulin chain B (633-794)
ATGGCCCTGTGGATGCGCCTCCTGCCCCTGCTGGCGCTGCTGGCCCTCTGGGGACCTGACCCAGCCGCAG
CCTTTGTGAACCAACACCTGTGCGGCTCACACCTGGTGGAAGCTCTCTACCTAGTGTGCGGGGAACGAGG
CTTCTTCTACACACCCAAGACC
