>Addgene plasmid #107290 | RINS1 | depositor partial sequence | sequence record 202411 | Insulin chain C (795-848) - first half
CGCCGGGAGGCAGAGGACCTGCAGGTGGGGCAGGTGGAGCTGGGCGGGGGCCCT
